>Addgene plasmid #30170 | pR2HYG | depositor full sequence | sequence record 13860 | Author sequence
TCTAGCCACCTGACGTCGGGGGGGGGGGGAAAGCCACGTTGTGTCTCAAAATCTCTGATGTTACATTGCA
CAAGATAAAAATATATCATCATGAACAATAAAACTGTCTGCTTACATAAACAGTAATACAAGGGGTGTTA
TGAGCCATATTCAACGGGAAACGTCTTGCTCGAGGCCGCGATTAAATTCCAACATGGATGCTGATTTATA
TGGGTATAAATGGGCTCGCGATAATGTCGGGCAATCAGGTGCGACAATCTATCGCTTGTATGGGAAGCCC
CATGCGCCAGAGTTGTTTCTGAAACATGGCAAAGGTAGCGTTGCCAATGATGTTACAGATGAGATGGTCA
GACTAAACTGGCTGACGGAATTTATGCCTCTTCCGACCATCAAGCATTTTATCCGTACTCCTGATGACTA
GAGCATGAGATTATCAAAAAGGATCTTCACCTAGATCCTTTTAAATTAAAAATGAAGTTTTAAATCAATC
TAAAGTATATATGAGTAAACTTGGTCTGACAGTTACCAATGCTTAATCAGTGAGGCACCTATCTCAGCGA
TCTGTCTATTTCGTTCATCCATAGTTGCCTGACTCCCCGACGTGGCCGACCAGCCCGTCATCGTCAACGC
CTGATCCGCGGTGCGGACAGGCCGTGTCGCGACCGGCCGTGCGGAATTAAGCCGGCCCGTACCCTGTGAA
TAGAGGTCCGCTGTGACACAAGAATCCCTGTTACTTCTCGACCGTATTGATTCGGATGATTCCTACGCGA
GCCTGCGGAACGACCAGGAATTCTGGGAGCCGCTGGCCCGCCGAGCCCTGGAGGAGCTCGGGCTGCCGGT
GCCGCCGGTGCTGCGGGTGCCCGGCGAGAGCACCAACCCCGTACTGGTCGGCGAGCCCGGCCCGGTGATC
AAGCTGTTCGGCGAGCACTGGTGCGGTCCGGAGAGCCTCGCGTCGGAGTCGGAGGCGTACGCGGTCCTGG
CGGACGCCCCGGTGCCGGTGCCCCGCCTCCTCGGCCGCGGCGAGCTGCGGCCCGGCACCGGAGCCTGGCC
GTGGCCCTACCTGGTGATGAGCCGGATGACCGGCACCACCTGGCGGTCCGCGATGGACGGCACGACCGAC
CGGAACGCGCTGCTCGCCCTGGCCCGCGAACTCGGCCGGGTGCTCGGCCGGCTGCACAGGGTGCCGCTGA
CCGGGAACACCGTGCTCACCCCCCATTCCGAGGTCTTCCCGGAACTGCTGCGGGAACGCCGCGCGGCGAC
CGTCGAGGACCACCGCGGGTGGGGCTACCTCTCGCCCCGGCTGCTGGACCGCCTGGAGGACTGGCTGCCG
GACGTGGACACGCTGCTGGCCGGCCGCGAACCCCGGTTCGTCCACGGCGACCTGCACGGGACCAACATCT
TCGTGGACCTGGCCGCGACCGAGGTCACCGGGATCGTCGACTTCACCGACGTCTATGCGGGAGACTCCCG
CTACAGCCTGGTGCAACTGCATCTCAACGCCTTCCGGGGCGACCGCGAGATCCTGGCCGCGCTGCTCGAC
GGGGCGCAGTGGAAGCGGACCGAGGACTTCGCCCGCGAACTGCTCGCCTTCACCTTCCTGCACGACTTCG
AGGTGTTCGAGGAGACCCCGCTGGATCTCTCCGGCTTCACCGATCCGGAGGAACTGGCGCAGTTCCTCTG
GGGGCCGCCGGACACCGCCCCCGGCGCCTGACGCCCCCTCTAGTAATCTTTTGCCATTCTCACCGGATTC
AGTCGTCACTCATGGTGATTTCTCACTTGATAACCTTATTTTTGACGAGGGGAAATTAATAGGTTGTATT
GATGTTGGACGAGTCGGAATCGCAGACCGATACCAGGATCTTGCCATCCTATGGAACTGCCTCGGTGAGT
TTTCTCCTTCATTACAGAAACGGCTTTTTCAAAAATATGGTATTGATAATCCTGATATGAATAAATTGCA
GTTTCATTTGATGCTCGATGAGTTTTTCTAATCAGAATTGGTTAATTGGTTGTAACACTGGCAGAGCATT
ACGCTGACTTGACGGGACGGCGGCTTTGTTGAATAAATCGAACTTTTGCTGAGTTGAAGGATCAGATCAC
GCATCTTCCCGACAACGCAGACCGTTCCGTGGCAAAGCAAAAGTTCAAAATCACCAACTGGTCCACCTAC
AACAAAGCTCTCATCAACCGTGGCTCCCTCACTTTCTGGCTGGATGATGGGGCGATTCAGGCCTGGTATG
AGTCAGCAACACCTTCTTCACGAGGCAGACCTCACTAGTTCCACTGAGCGTCAGACCCCGTAGAAAAGAT
CAAAGGATCTTCTTGAGATCCTTTTTTTCTGCGCGTAATCTGCTGCTTGCAAACAAAAAAACCACCGCTA
CCAGCGGTGGTTTGTTTGCCGGATCAAGAGCTACCAACTCTTTTTCCGAAGGTAACTGGCTTCAGCAGAG
CGCAGATACCAAATACTGTCCTTCTAGTGTAGCCGTAGTTAGGCCACCACTTCAAGAACTCTGTAGCACC
GCCTACATACCTCGCTCTGCTAATCCTGTTACCAGTGGCTGCTGCCAGTGGCGATAAGTCGTGTCTTACC
GGGTTGGACTCAAGACGATAGTTACCGGATAAGGCGCAGCGGTCGGGCTGAACGGGGGGTTCGTGCACAC
AGCCCAGCTTGGAGCGAACGACCTACACCGAACTGAGATACCTACAGCGTGAGCATTGAGAAAGCGCCAC
GCTTCCCGAAGGGAGAAAGGCGGACAGGTATCCGGTAAGCGGCAGGGTCGGAACAGGAGAGCGCACGAGG
GAGCTTCCAGGGGGAAACGCCTGGTATCTTTATAGTCCTGTCGGGTTTCGCCACCTCTGACTTGAGCGTC
GATTTTTGTGATGCTCGTCAGGGGGGCGGAGCCTATGGAAAAACGCCAGCAACGCGGCCTTTTTACGGTT
CCTGGCCTTTTGCTGGCCTTTTGCTCACATGTTCTTTCCTGCGTTATCCCCTGATTCTGTGGATAACCGT
ATTACCGCCTTTGAGTGAGCTGATACCGCTCGCCGCAGCCGAACGACCGAGCGCAACGCGTGAGCCCACC
AGCTCCGTAAGTTCGGGTGCTGTGTGGCTCGTACCCGCGCATTCAGGCGGCAGGGGGTCTAACGGGTCTA
AGGCGGCGTGTACGGCCGCCACAGCGGCTCTTAGCGGCCCGGAAACGTCCTCGAAACGACGCATGTGTTC
CTCCTGGTTGGTACAGGTGGTTGGGGGTGCTCGGCTGTCGCTGGTGTTTCATCATCAGGGCTCGACGGGA
GAGCGGGGGAGTGTGCAGTTGTGGGGTGGCCCCTCAGCGAAATATCTGACTTGGAGCTCGTGTCGGACCA
TACACCGGTGATTAATCGTGGTTTATTATCAAGCGTGAGCCACGTCGCCGACGAATTTGAGCAGCTCTGG
CTGCCGTACTGGTCCCTGGCAAGCGACGATCTGCTCGAGGGGATCTACCGCCAAAGCCGCGCGTCGGCCC
TAGGCCGCCGGTACATCGAGGCGAACCCAACAGCGCTGGCAAACCTGCTGGTCGTGGACGTAGACCATCC
AGACGCAGCGCTCCGAGCGCTCAGCGCCCGGGGGTCCCATCCGCTGCCCAACGCGATCGTGGGCAATCGC
GCCAACGGCCACGCACACGCAGTGTGGGCACTCAACGCCCCTGTTCCACGCACCGAATACGCGCGGCGTA
AGCCGCTCGCATACATGGCGGCGTGCGCCGAAGGCCTTCGGCGCGCCGTCGATGGCGACCGCAGTTACTC
AGGCCTCATGACCAAAAACCCCGGCCACATCGCCTGGGAAACGGAATGGCTCCACTCAGATCTCTACACA
CTCAGCCACATCGAGGCCGAGCTCGGCGCGAACATGCCACCGCCGCGCTGGCGTCAGCAGACCACGTACA
AAGCGGCTCCGACGCCGCTAGGGCGGAATTGCGCACTGTTCGATTCCGTCAGGTTGTGGGCCTATCTTCC
CGCCCTCATGCGGATCTACCTGCCGACCCGGAACGTGGACGGACTCGGCCGCGCGATCTATGCCGAGTGC
CACGCGCGAAACGCCGAATTTCCGTGCAACGACGTGTGTCCCGGACCGCTACCGGACAGCGAGGTCCGCG
CCATCGCCAACAGCATTTGGCGTTGGATCACAACCAAGTCGCGCATTTGGGCGGACGGGATCGTGGTCTA
CGAGGCCACACTCAGTGCGCGCCATGCGGCCATCTCGCGGAAGGGCGCAGCAGCGCGCACGGCGGCGAGC
ACAGTTGCGCGGCGCGCAAAGTCCGCGTCAGCCATGGAGGCATTGCTATGAGCGACGGCTACAGCGACGG
CTACAGCGACGGCTACAACTGGCAGCCGACTGTCCGCAAAAAGCGGCGCGTGACCGCCGCCGAAGGCGCT
CGAATCACCGGACTATCCGAACGCCACGTCGTCCGGCTCGTGGCGCAGGAACGCAGCGAGTGGTTCGCCG
AGCAGGCTGCACGCCGCGAACGCATCCGCGCCTATCACGACGACGAGGGCCACTCTTGGCCGCAAACGGC
CAAACATTTCGGGCTGCATCTGGACACCGTTAAGCGACTCGGCTATCGGGCGAGGAAAGAGCGTGCGGCA
GAACAGGAAGCGGCTCAAAAGGCCCACAACGAAGCCGACAATCCACCGCTGTTCTAACGCAATTGGGGAG
CGGGTGTCGCGGGGGTTCCGTGGGGGGTTCCGTTGCAACGGGTCGGACAGGTAAAAGTCCTGGTAGACGC
TAGTTTTCTGGTTTGGGCCATGCCTGTCTCGTTGCGTGTTTCGTTGCGTCCGTTTTGAATACCAGCCAGA
CGAGACGGGGTTCTACGAATCTTGGTCGATACCAAGCCATTTCCGCTGAATATCGTGGAGCTCACCGCCA
GAATCGGTGGTTGTGGTGATGTACGTGGCGAACTCCGTTGTAGTGCTTGTGGTGGCATCCGTGGCGCGGC
CGCTCTAGAACTAGTGGATCTGACCCGCTCCACAACCGCTGAGCAGGGTGGCAGTCAGAGCGACCAGGCC
GACCGATACGAGGCGGATTTTGAACAGGTTCACTCGAAGCCTCCCGCTGGGTTCGGAGCATCGTCGATCA
CATGACGGCGTGCTGACACCGATTCGACTATGCACAGTAGTAGGTAGCCGCCGCGGACGGTAGCGCAGGC
GGCCTCGGCGCCGTCGTGGCGTCGCGATGGTTGGCGCCAGACCCGCCTGATCGGCGTCCCGACCAGGGCC
GCCGGGGTGGTGAGCCTCGGCTTGGTCCAGCCGTAGTGAGACGGGATGTCTTCCCGGTTGTCGGGTTTGG
GTGGGCGGTCACATGTTCGCTGGCTGTGGGCGTGTCGGGGGTCGTCGAAGCGGCCGCGAACAGGGCTGGA
CGATGCACGTCTTGCACCTCCTGTCAACCCCCAATGTTGAGCCGCGATGCCCCTGACCTGCACCGTTGGA
CCGCAGTCGTTAGGGGGGCGTGTTAGCATGGAGTGACGAAAGGGGCCTAAATCAGATGATCCCCCGGGCT
GCAGGAATTCGATATCAAGCTTATCGATACCGTCGACCTCGAGGGGGGGCCCGGTACCAGATCTTTAAAT
CTAGATTTAAGAAGGAGATATACATATGGCCTCCTCCGAGAACGTCATCACCGAGTTCATGCGCTTCAAG
GTGCGCATGGAGGGCACCGTGAACGGCCACGAGTTCGAGATCGAGGGCGAGGGCGAGGGCCGCCCCTACG
AGGGCCACAACACCGTGAAGCTGAAGGTGACCAAGGGCGGCCCCCTGCCCTTCGCCTGGGACATCCTGTC
CCCCCAGTTCCAGTACGGCTCCAAGGTGTACGTGAAGCACCCCGCCGACATCCCCGACTACAAGAAGCTG
TCCTTCCCCGAGGGCTTCAAGTGGGAGCGCGTGATGAACTTCGAGGACGGCGGCGTGGCGACCGTGACCC
AGGACTCCTCCCTGCAGGACGGCTGCTTCATCTACAAGGTGAAGTTCATCGGCGTGAACTTCCCCTCCGA
CGGCCCCGTGATGCAGAAGAAGACCATGGGCTGGGAGGCCTCCACCGAGCGCCTGTACCCCCGCGACGGC
GTGCTGAAGGGCGAGACCCACAAGGCCCTGAAGCTGAAGGACGGCGGCCACTACCTGGTGGAGTTCAAGT
CCATCTACATGGCCAAGAAGCCCGTGCAGCTGCCCGGCTACTACTACGTGGACGCCAAGCTGGACATCAC
CTCCCACAACGAGGACTACACCATCGTGGAGCAGTACGAGCGCACCGAGGGCCGCCACCACCTGTTCCTG
TAGCGGCCGCGAC
Features (pLannotate 1.2.2; 9 found; start..end, strand, type, name):
    140..417     +  CDS            KanR (fragment): aminoglycoside phosphotransferase; aph(3')-Ia; confers resistance to kanamycin in bacteria or G418 (Geneticin®) in eukaryotes
    524..604     -  CDS            bla(M) (fragment): β-lactamase lacking the signal sequence; bla(M); allows cytosolic expression of β-lactamase
    716..1708    +  CDS            hyg: KHYB_STRHY - Experimental evidence at protein level: Swiss-Prot protein existence level 1. The aminoglycoside phosphotransferases achieve inactivation of their antibiotic substrates by phosphorylation. From Streptomyces hygroscopicus.
   1728..1991    +  CDS            KanR (fragment): aminoglycoside phosphotransferase; aph(3')-Ia; confers resistance to kanamycin
   2132..2275    +  CDS            TRA2_ECOLX (fragment): Protein predicted: Swiss-Prot protein existence level 4. Required for transposition of transposon Tn903. From Escherichia coli.
   2323..2911    +  rep_origin     ori: high-copy-number ColE1/pMB1/pBR322/pUC origin of replication
   4966..4990    +  misc_feature   MCS (fragment): pBluescript multiple cloning site
   5518..5588    +  misc_feature   MCS (fragment): pBluescript multiple cloning site
   5626..6303    +  CDS            DsRed2: improved tetrameric variant of DsRed fluorescent protein mammalian codon-optimized
