[The description below was written by a language model from this plasmid's Addgene catalogue record and pLannotate feature annotations shown in this document.]
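Description:
pR2HYG is a 6.3 kb mycobacterial expression plasmid that drives constitutive red fluorescence from a hygromycin-selectable backbone. It was derived from pMSP12::dsRed2 by swapping the selection marker. According to the depositor, a roughly 300 bp NsiI fragment was removed from the aph (kanamycin resistance) gene and a hygromycin resistance gene was inserted in its place. The feature table agrees with this. Two partial KanR fragments flank an intact hygromycin phosphotransferase coding sequence of Streptomyces hygroscopicus origin, so the plasmid is selected with hygromycin rather than kanamycin. Short remnants of a β-lactamase gene and a Tn903 transposase-related sequence also lie in this region. They appear to be cloning leftovers rather than functional parts.

The payload is an approximately 500 bp "Mycobacterium Strong Promoter" (MSP) fragment from M. marinum, cloned as a BamHI fragment upstream of the DsRed2 coding sequence, an improved tetrameric red fluorescent protein. The promoter itself was not recognised by the automated annotation. It presumably lies between the two pBluescript-type polylinker fragments that sit just upstream of DsRed2.

A high-copy ColE1/pUC-type origin supports propagation in E. coli. A stretch of about 2 kb between this origin and the polylinker is unannotated, and neither the record nor the feature table names a mycobacterial replication origin, although the vector type implies maintenance in mycobacteria.

The record does not state a specific application. The design suits fluorescent labelling of mycobacteria such as M. marinum for imaging, particularly in strains or experiments where kanamycin selection is already in use or is unsuitable.
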