Addgene plasmid #30170: pR2HYG
Depositing lab: Lalita Ramakrishnan. Depositing organization: University of Washington.
Backbone
  Vector backbone: pMSP12::dsRed2
  Backbone manufacturer: Addgene Plasmid 30171
  Vector type: Mycobacteria expression
Growth in bacteria
  Bacterial resistance: Hygromycin, 200 μg/mL
  Growth temperature: 37°C
  Growth strain: DH5alpha
  Copy number: Unknown
Gene/Insert
  Gene/Insert name: Mycobacterium Strong Promoter (MSP)
  Species: M. marinum
  Insert size (bp): 500
  Tag / fusion protein: dsRed2 (C terminal on backbone)
  Cloning method: Restriction Enzyme; 5′ cloning site BamHI (unknown if destroyed); 3′ cloning site BamHI (unknown if destroyed)
  Sequencing primers: 5′ pFPV27-Fwd: GAATCGGTGGTTGTGGTGAT; 3′ dsRed1-N
Terms and licenses: Academic/Nonprofit Terms; Industry Terms: Not Available to Industry
Depositor comments: This plasmid was derived from pMSP12::dsRed2 by interupting the aph gene (removing a small ~300bp NsiI fragment) and inserting the gene for Hygromycin resistance. Please note that Addgene's sequencing results identified a single nucleotide mismatch at bp#4947 when compared to the full sequence information provided by the depositing laboratory. This mismatch is not a concern for the function of the plasmid.
How to cite: pR2HYG was a gift from Lalita Ramakrishnan (Addgene plasmid # 30170 ; http://n2t.net/addgene:30170 ; RRID:Addgene_30170)
