>Addgene plasmid #30170 | pR2HYG | addgene partial sequence | sequence record 35199 | 30170 with dsRed1-N (5' GTACTGGAACTGGGGGGACAG 3')
CTTCAGCTTCACGGTGTTGTGGCCCTCGTAGGGGCGGCCCTCGCCCTCGCCCTCGATCTCGAACTCGTGG
CCGTTCACGGTGCCCTCCATGCGCACCTTGAAGCGCATGAACTCGGTGATGACGTTCTCGGAGGAGGCCA
TATGTATATCTCCTTCTTAAATCTAGATTTAAAGATCTGGTACCGGGCCCCCCCTCGAGGTCGACGGTAT
CGATAAGCTTGATATCGAATTCCTGCAGCCCGGGGGATCATCTGATTTAGGCCCCTTTCGTCACTCCATG
CTAACACGCCCCCCTAACGACTGCGGTCCAACGGTGCAGGTCAGGGGCATCGCGGCTCAACATTGGGGGT
TGACAGGAGGTGCAAGACGTGCATCGTCCAGCCCTGTTCGCGGCCGCTTCGACGACCCCCGACACGCCCA
CAGCCAGCGAACATGTGACCGCCCACCCAAACCCGACAACCGGGAAGACATCCCGTCTCACTACGGCTGG
ACCAAGCCGAGGCTCACCACCCCGGCGGCCCTGGTCGGGACGCCGATCAGGCGGGTCTGGCGCCAACCAT
CGCGACGCCACGACGGCGCCGAGGCCGCCTGCGCTACCGTCCGCGGCGGCTACCTACTACTGTGCATAGT
CGAATCGGTGTCAGCACGCCGTCATGTGATCGACGATGCTCCGAACCCAGCGGGAGGCTTCGAGTGAACC
TGTTCAAAATCCGCCTCGTATCGGTCGGCCTGGTCGCTCTGACTGCCACCCTGCTCAGCGGTTGTGGAGC
GGGTCAGATCCACTAGTTCTAGAGCGGCCGCGCCACGGATGCCACCACAGGCACTACAACGGAGTTCGCC
ACGTACATCACCACAA
